Addgene plasmid #173617: Lenti-sgSmad4#1/Cre
Purpose: Expresses a Smad4-targeting gRNA and Cre-recombinase
Depositing lab: Charles Swanton. Depositing organization: University College London. Publication: A functional taxonomy of tumor suppression in oncogenic KRAS-driven lung cancer. Cai H, Chew SK, Li C, Tsai MK, Andrejka L, Murray CW, Hughes NW, Shuldiner EG, Ashkin EL, Tang R, Hung KL, Chen LC, Lee SYC, Yousefi M, Lin WY, Kunder CA, Cong L, McFarland CD, Petrov DA, Swanton C, Winslow MM. Cancer Discov. 2021 Feb 19. pii: 2159-8290.CD-20-1325. doi: 10.1158/2159-8290.CD-20-1325. PubMed 33608386.
Backbone
  Vector backbone: pLL3.3
  Vector type: Lentiviral, Cre/Lox, CRISPR
Growth in bacteria
  Bacterial resistance: Ampicillin, 100 μg/mL
  Growth temperature: 37°C
  Growth strain: NEB Stable
  Copy number: High Copy
Gene/Insert
  Gene/Insert name: gRNA targeting Smad4
  gRNA/shRNA sequence: AGACGGGCATAGATCACATG
  Species: M. musculus (mouse)
  Entrez Gene: Smad4 (a.k.a. D18Wsu70e, DPC4, Madh4)
  Cloning method: Restriction Enzyme; 5′ cloning site unknown (unknown if destroyed); 3′ cloning site unknown (unknown if destroyed)
Terms and licenses: Academic/Nonprofit Terms; Industry Terms: Not Available to Industry
How to cite: Lenti-sgSmad4#1/Cre was a gift from Charles Swanton (Addgene plasmid # 173617 ; http://n2t.net/addgene:173617 ; RRID:Addgene_173617)
