[The description below was written by a language model from this plasmid's Addgene catalogue record and pLannotate feature annotations shown in this document.]
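Description:
Lenti-sgSmad4#1/Cre is a 7.7 kb HIV-1-based lentiviral transfer plasmid built on the pLL3.3 backbone that delivers a CRISPR guide RNA against mouse Smad4 together with Cre recombinase. It is propagated in E. coli as a high-copy plasmid through a ColE1/pUC-type origin and selected with ampicillin via the β-lactamase gene. The viral portion begins with a CMV enhancer/promoter fused to a truncated 5' LTR, an arrangement that drives genomic RNA transcription in packaging cells. This is followed by the Ψ packaging signal with an adjoining gag fragment, the Rev response element for nuclear export of the unspliced genome, and the cPPT/CTS element that aids nuclear import. A WPRE downstream of the payload enhances transcript stability and expression, and a second truncated LTR, preceded by residual nef sequence, closes the provirus.

The payload consists of two independent expression units. A human U6 RNA polymerase III promoter transcribes the Smad4-targeting spacer joined to the Streptococcus pyogenes Cas9 guide scaffold, and a mouse PGK promoter drives Cre. The plasmid encodes no Cas9 and no mammalian selection marker or reporter is annotated, so editing depends on Cas9 supplied by the recipient cells or animal. Cre can recombine loxP-flanked alleles in transduced cells, so a single virus can both switch on or delete floxed alleles and direct Cas9 to disrupt Smad4. The associated publication concerns tumor suppressor function in oncogenic KRAS-driven lung cancer, consistent with use in Cre-dependent mouse models, although the record does not specify the strains used. The "#1" in the name suggests it is one of several guides against this gene.
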