Features (pLannotate 1.2.2; 21 found; start..end, strand, type, name):
     96..148     -  misc_feature   bom (fragment): basis of mobility region from pBR322
    303..682     +  enhancer       CMV enhancer: human cytomegalovirus immediate early enhancer
    683..882     +  promoter       CMV promoter: human cytomegalovirus (CMV) immediate early promoter
    900..1080    +  LTR            5' LTR (truncated): truncated 5' long terminal repeat (LTR) from HIV-1
   1127..1252    +  misc_feature   HIV-1 Ψ: packaging signal of human immunodeficiency virus type 1
   1236..1574    +  CDS            HIV-1 gag (fragment): gag protein from human immunodeficiency virus 1; gag
   1749..1982    +  misc_feature   RRE: The Rev response element (RRE) of HIV-1 allows for Rev-dependent mRNA export from the nucleus to the cytoplasm.
   2359..2459    +  CDS            Rev (fragment): human immunodeficiency virus 1 (HIV-1) Rev protein; rev; enhances nuclear export of unspliced and incompletely spliced viral mRNAs
   2509..2626    +  misc_feature   cPPT/CTS: central polypurine tract and central termination sequence of HIV-1
   2708..2948    +  promoter       U6 promoter: RNA polymerase III promoter for human U6 snRNA
   2978..3053    +  misc_RNA       gRNA scaffold: guide RNA scaffold for the Streptococcus pyogenes CRISPR/Cas9 system
   3106..3586    +  promoter       PGK promoter: mouse phosphoglycerate kinase 1 promoter
   3616..4646    +  CDS            Cre (fragment): site-specific recombinase Cre is a site-specific recombinase from bacteriophage P1. Recombination occurs at loxP sequences.
   4679..4702    +  misc_feature   MCS (fragment): pBluescript multiple cloning site
   4702..5290    +  misc_feature   WPRE: woodchuck hepatitis virus posttranscriptional regulatory element
   5291..5310    +  misc_feature   MCS (fragment): pBluescript multiple cloning site
   5312..5812    +  CDS            nef (fragment): NEF_HV1LA - Experimental evidence at protein level: Swiss-Prot protein existence level 1. Extracellular Nef protein targets CD4(+) T-lymphocytes for apoptosis by interacting with CXCR4 surface receptors. From Human immunodeficiency virus type 1 group M subtype B (isolate Lai) (HIV-1).
   5819..5999    +  LTR            5' LTR (truncated): truncated 5' long terminal repeat (LTR) from HIV-1
   6061..6649    -  rep_origin     ori: high-copy-number ColE1/pMB1/pBR322/pUC origin of replication
   6820..7680    -  CDS            AmpR: β-lactamase; bla; confers resistance to ampicillin, carbenicillin, and related antibiotics
   7681..37      -  promoter       AmpR promoter (across the origin): bla
>Addgene plasmid #173617 | Lenti-sgSmad4#1/Cre | addgene full sequence | sequence record 363662 | Addgene NGS Result
AATGTATTTAGAAAAATAAACAAATAGGGGTTCCGCGCACATTTCCCCGAAAAGTGCCACCTGACGTCGA
CGGATCGGGAGATCTCCCGATCCCCTATGGTGCACTCTCAGTACAATCTGCTCTGATGCCGCATAGTTAA
GCCAGTATCTGCTCCCTGCTTGTGTGTTGGAGGTCGCTGAGTAGTGCGCGAGCAAAATTTAAGCTACAAC
AAGGCAAGGCTTGACCGACAATTGCATGAAGAATCTGCTTAGGGTTAGGCGTTTTGCGCTGCTTCGCGAT
GTACGGGCCAGATATACGCGTTGACATTGATTATTGACTAGTTATTAATAGTAATCAATTACGGGGTCAT
TAGTTCATAGCCCATATATGGAGTTCCGCGTTACATAACTTACGGTAAATGGCCCGCCTGGCTGACCGCC
CAACGACCCCCGCCCATTGACGTCAATAATGACGTATGTTCCCATAGTAACGCCAATAGGGACTTTCCAT
TGACGTCAATGGGTGGAGTATTTACGGTAAACTGCCCACTTGGCAGTACATCAAGTGTATCATATGCCAA
GTACGCCCCCTATTGACGTCAATGACGGTAAATGGCCCGCCTGGCATTATGCCCAGTACATGACCTTATG
GGACTTTCCTACTTGGCAGTACATCTACGTATTAGTCATCGCTATTACCATGGTGATGCGGTTTTGGCAG
TACATCAATGGGCGTGGATAGCGGTTTGACTCACGGGGATTTCCAAGTCTCCACCCCATTGACGTCAATG
GGAGTTTGTTTTGGCACCAAAATCAACGGGACTTTCCAAAATGTCGTAACAACTCCGCCCCATTGACGCA
AATGGGCGGTAGGCGTGTACGGTGGGAGGTCTATATAAGCAGCGCGTTTTGCCTGTACTGGGTCTCTCTG
GTTAGACCAGATCTGAGCCTGGGAGCTCTCTGGCTAACTAGGGAACCCACTGCTTAAGCCTCAATAAAGC
TTGCCTTGAGTGCTTCAAGTAGTGTGTGCCCGTCTGTTGTGTGACTCTGGTAACTAGAGATCCCTCAGAC
CCTTTTAGTCAGTGTGGAAAATCTCTAGCAGTGGCGCCCGAACAGGGACTTGAAAGCGAAAGGGAAACCA
GAGGAGCTCTCTCGACGCAGGACTCGGCTTGCTGAAGCGCGCACGGCAAGAGGCGAGGGGCGGCGACTGG
TGAGTACGCCAAAAATTTTGACTAGCGGAGGCTAGAAGGAGAGAGATGGGTGCGAGAGCGTCAGTATTAA
GCGGGGGAGAATTAGATCGCGATGGGAAAAAATTCGGTTAAGGCCAGGGGGAAAGAAAAAATATAAATTA
AAACATATAGTATGGGCAAGCAGGGAGCTAGAACGATTCGCAGTTAATCCTGGCCTGTTAGAAACATCAG
AAGGCTGTAGACAAATACTGGGACAGCTACAACCATCCCTTCAGACAGGATCAGAAGAACTTAGATCATT
ATATAATACAGTAGCAACCCTCTATTGTGTGCATCAAAGGATAGAGATAAAAGACACCAAGGAAGCTTTA
GACAAGATAGAGGAAGAGCAAAACAAAAGTAAGACCACCGCACAGCAAGCGGCCGGCCGCTGATCTTCAG
ACCTGGAGGAGGAGATATGAGGGACAATTGGAGAAGTGAATTATATAAATATAAAGTAGTAAAAATTGAA
CCATTAGGAGTAGCACCCACCAAGGCAAAGAGAAGAGTGGTGCAGAGAGAAAAAAGAGCAGTGGGAATAG
GAGCTTTGTTCCTTGGGTTCTTGGGAGCAGCAGGAAGCACTATGGGCGCAGCGTCAATGACGCTGACGGT
ACAGGCCAGACAATTATTGTCTGGTATAGTGCAGCAGCAGAACAATTTGCTGAGGGCTATTGAGGCGCAA
CAGCATCTGTTGCAACTCACAGTCTGGGGCATCAAGCAGCTCCAGGCAAGAATCCTGGCTGTGGAAAGAT
ACCTAAAGGATCAACAGCTCCTGGGGATTTGGGGTTGCTCTGGAAAACTCATTTGCACCACTGCTGTGCC
TTGGAATGCTAGTTGGAGTAATAAATCTCTGGAACAGATTTGGAATCACACGACCTGGATGGAGTGGGAC
AGAGAAATTAACAATTACACAAGCTTAATACACTCCTTAATTGAAGAATCGCAAAACCAGCAAGAAAAGA
ATGAACAAGAATTATTGGAATTAGATAAATGGGCAAGTTTGTGGAATTGGTTTAACATAACAAATTGGCT
GTGGTATATAAAATTATTCATAATGATAGTAGGAGGCTTGGTAGGTTTAAGAATAGTTTTTGCTGTACTT
TCTATAGTGAATAGAGTTAGGCAGGGATATTCACCATTATCGTTTCAGACCCACCTCCCAACCCCGAGGG
GACCCGACAGGCCCGAAGGAATAGAAGAAGAAGGTGGAGAGAGAGACAGAGACAGATCCATTCGATTAGT
GAACGGATCGGCACTGCGTGCGCCAATTCTGCAGACAAATGGCAGTATTCATCCACAATTTTAAAAGAAA
AGGGGGGATTGGGGGGTACAGTGCAGGGGAAAGAATAGTAGACATAATAGCAACAGACATACAAACTAAA
GAATTACAAAAACAAATTACAAAAATTCAAAATTTTCGGGTTTATTACAGGGACAGCAGAGATCCAGTTT
GGTTAGTACCGGGCCCGCTCTAGCCCTGCAGGAACTGTTTAAACTGTGAGGGCCTATTTCCCATGATTCC
TTCATATTTGCATATACGATACAAGGCTGTTAGAGAGATAATTGGAATTAATTTGACTGTAAACACAAAG
ATATTAGTACAAAATACGTGACGTAGAAAGTAATAATTTCTTGGGTAGTTTGCAGTTTTAAAATTATGTT
TTAAAATGGACTATCATATGCTTACCGTAACTTGAAAGTATTTCGATTTCTTGGCTTTATATATCTTGTG
GAAAGGACCAAACACCGAGACGGGCATAGATCACATGGTTTTAGAGCTAGAAATAGCAAGTTAAAATAAG
GCTAGTCCGTTATCAACTTGAAAAAGTGGCACCGAGTCGGTGCTTTTTTGTTTGGCGCGCCTATGGCTTA
ATTAACATGGCGGCCGCATTCTACCGGGTAGGGGAGGCGCTTTTCCCAAGGCAGTCTGGAGCATGCGCTT
TAGCAGCCCCGCTGGGCACTTGGCGCTACACAAGTGGCCTCTGGCCTCGCACACATTCCACATCCACCGG
TAGGCGCCAACCGGCTCCGTTCTTTGGTGGCCCCTTCGCGCCACCTTCTACTCCTCCCCTAGTCAGGAAG
TTCCCCCCCGCCCCGCAGCTCGCGTCGTGCAGGACGTGACAAATGGAAGTAGCACGTCTCACTAGTCTCG
TGCAGATGGACAGCACCGCTGAGCAATGGAAGCGGGTAGGCCTTTGGGGCAGCGGCCAATAGCAGCTTTG
CTCCTTCGCTTTCTGGGCTCAGAGGCTGGGAAGGGGTGGGTCCGGGGGCGGGCTCAGGGGCGGGGCGGGC
GCCCGAAGGTCCTCCGGAGGCCCGGCATTCTGCACGCTTCAAAAGCGCACGTCTGCCGCGCTGTTCTCCT
CTTCCTCATCTCCGGGACCCGGGATGCCCAAGAAGAAGAGGAAGGTGTCCAATTTACTGACCGTACACCA
AAATTTGCCTGCATTACCGGTCGATGCAACGAGTGATGAGGTTCGCAAGAACCTGATGGACATGTTCAGG
GATCGCCAGGCGTTTTCTGAGCATACCTGGAAAATGCTTCTGTCCGTTTGCCGGTCGTGGGCGGCATGGT
GCAAGTTGAATAACCGGAAATGGTTTCCCGCAGAACCTGAAGATGTTCGCGATTATCTTCTATATCTTCA
GGCGCGCGGTCTGGCAGTAAAAACTATCCAGCAACATTTGGGCCAGCTAAACATGCTTCATCGTCGGTCC
GGGCTGCCACGACCAAGTGACAGCAATGCTGTTTCACTGGTTATGCGGCGGATCCGAAAAGAAAACGTTG
ATGCCGGTGAACGTGCAAAACAGGCTCTAGCGTTCGAACGCACTGATTTCGACCAGGTTCGTTCACTCAT
GGAAAATAGCGATCGCTGCCAGGATATACGTAATCTGGCATTTCTGGGGATTGCTTATAACACCCTGTTA
CGTATAGCCGAAATTGCCAGGATCAGGGTTAAAGATATCTCACGTACTGACGGTGGGAGAATGTTAATCC
ATATTGGCAGAACGAAAACGCTGGTTAGCACCGCAGGTGTAGAGAAGGCACTTAGCCTGGGGGTAACTAA
ACTGGTCGAGCGATGGATTTCCGTCTCTGGTGTAGCTGATGATCCGAATAACTACCTGTTTTGCCGGGTC
AGAAAAAATGGTGTTGCCGCGCCATCTGCCACCAGCCAGCTATCAACTCGCGCCCTGGAAGGGATTTTTG
AAGCAACTCATCGATTGATTTACGGCGCTAAGGATGACTCTGGTCAGAGATACCTGGCCTGGTCTGGACA
CAGTGCCCGTGTCGGAGCCGCGCGAGATATGGCCCGCGCTGGAGTTTCAATACCGGAGATCATGCAAGCT
GGTGGCTGGACCAATGTAAATATTGTCATGAACTATATCCGTAACCTGGATAGTGAAACAGGGGCAATGG
TGCGCCTGCTGGAAGATGGCGATTAGCCATGTTTAAGGGTTCCGGTTCCACTAGGTACAATTCGATATCA
AGCTTATCGATAATCAACCTCTGGATTACAAAATTTGTGAAAGATTGACTGGTATTCTTAACTATGTTGC
TCCTTTTACGCTATGTGGATACGCTGCTTTAATGCCTTTGTATCATGCTATTGCTTCCCGTATGGCTTTC
ATTTTCTCCTCCTTGTATAAATCCTGGTTGCTGTCTCTTTATGAGGAGTTGTGGCCCGTTGTCAGGCAAC
GTGGCGTGGTGTGCACTGTGTTTGCTGACGCAACCCCCACTGGTTGGGGCATTGCCACCACCTGTCAGCT
CCTTTCCGGGACTTTCGCTTTCCCCCTCCCTATTGCCACGGCGGAACTCATCGCCGCCTGCCTTGCCCGC
TGCTGGACAGGGGCTCGGCTGTTGGGCACTGACAATTCCGTGGTGTTGTCGGGGAAATCATCGTCCTTTC
CTTGGCTGCTCGCCTGTGTTGCCACCTGGATTCTGCGCGGGACGTCCTTCTGCTACGTCCCTTCGGCCCT
CAATCCAGCGGACCTTCCTTCCCGCGGCCTGCTGCCGGCTCTGCGGCCTCTTCCGCGTCTTCGCCTTCGC
CCTCAGACGAGTCGGATCTCCCTTTGGGCCGCCTCCCCGCATCGATACCGTCGACCTCGATCGAGACCTA
GAAAAACATGGAGCAATCACAAGTAGCAATACAGCAGCTACCAATGCTGATTGTGCCTGGCTAGAAGCAC
AAGAGGAGGAGGAGGTGGGTTTTCCAGTCACACCTCAGGTACCTTTAAGACCAATGACTTACAAGGCAGC
TGTAGATCTTAGCCACTTTTTAAAAGAAAAGGGGGGACTGGAAGGGCTAATTCACTCCCAACGAAGACAA
GATATCCTTGATCTGTGGATCTACCACACACAAGGCTACTTCCCTGATTGGCAGAACTACACACCAGGGC
CAGGGATCAGATATCCACTGACCTTTGGATGGTGCTACAAGCTAGTACCAGTTGAGCAAGAGAAGGTAGA
AGAAGCCAATGAAGGAGAGAACACCCGCTTGTTACACCCTGTGAGCCTGCATGGGATGGATGACCCGGAG
AGAGAAGTATTAGAGTGGAGGTTTGACAGCCGCCTAGCATTTCATCACATGGCCCGAGAGCTGCATCCGG
ACTGTACTGGGTCTCTCTGGTTAGACCAGATCTGAGCCTGGGAGCTCTCTGGCTAACTAGGGAACCCACT
GCTTAAGCCTCAATAAAGCTTGCCTTGAGTGCTTCAAGTAGTGTGTGCCCGTCTGTTGTGTGACTCTGGT
AACTAGAGATCCCTCAGACCCTTTTAGTCAGTGTGGAAAATCTCTAGCAGCATGTGAGCAAAAGGCCAGC
AAAAGGCCAGGAACCGTAAAAAGGCCGCGTTGCTGGCGTTTTTCCATAGGCTCCGCCCCCCTGACGAGCA
TCACAAAAATCGACGCTCAAGTCAGAGGTGGCGAAACCCGACAGGACTATAAAGATACCAGGCGTTTCCC
CCTGGAAGCTCCCTCGTGCGCTCTCCTGTTCCGACCCTGCCGCTTACCGGATACCTGTCCGCCTTTCTCC
CTTCGGGAAGCGTGGCGCTTTCTCATAGCTCACGCTGTAGGTATCTCAGTTCGGTGTAGGTCGTTCGCTC
CAAGCTGGGCTGTGTGCACGAACCCCCCGTTCAGCCCGACCGCTGCGCCTTATCCGGTAACTATCGTCTT
GAGTCCAACCCGGTAAGACACGACTTATCGCCACTGGCAGCAGCCACTGGTAACAGGATTAGCAGAGCGA
GGTATGTAGGCGGTGCTACAGAGTTCTTGAAGTGGTGGCCTAACTACGGCTACACTAGAAGAACAGTATT
TGGTATCTGCGCTCTGCTGAAGCCAGTTACCTTCGGAAAAAGAGTTGGTAGCTCTTGATCCGGCAAACAA
ACCACCGCTGGTAGCGGTGGTTTTTTTGTTTGCAAGCAGCAGATTACGCGCAGAAAAAAAGGATCTCAAG
AAGATCCTTTGATCTTTTCTACGGGGTCTGACGCTCAGTGGAACGAAAACTCACGTTAAGGGATTTTGGT
CATGAGATTATCAAAAAGGATCTTCACCTAGATCCTTTTAAATTAAAAATGAAGTTTTAAATCAATCTAA
AGTATATATGAGTAAACTTGGTCTGACAGTTACCAATGCTTAATCAGTGAGGCACCTATCTCAGCGATCT
GTCTATTTCGTTCATCCATAGTTGCCTGACTCCCCGTCGTGTAGATAACTACGATACGGGAGGGCTTACC
ATCTGGCCCCAGTGCTGCAATGATACCGCGAGACCCACGCTCACCGGCTCCAGATTTATCAGCAATAAAC
CAGCCAGCCGGAAGGGCCGAGCGCAGAAGTGGTCCTGCAACTTTATCCGCCTCCATCCAGTCTATTAATT
GTTGCCGGGAAGCTAGAGTAAGTAGTTCGCCAGTTAATAGTTTGCGCAACGTTGTTGCCATTGCTACAGG
CATCGTGGTGTCACGCTCGTCGTTTGGTATGGCTTCATTCAGCTCCGGTTCCCAACGATCAAGGCGAGTT
ACATGATCCCCCATGTTGTGCAAAAAAGCGGTTAGCTCCTTCGGTCCTCCGATCGTTGTCAGAAGTAAGT
TGGCCGCAGTGTTATCACTCATGGTTATGGCAGCACTGCATAATTCTCTTACTGTCATGCCATCCGTAAG
ATGCTTTTCTGTGACTGGTGAGTACTCAACCAAGTCATTCTGAGAATAGTGTATGCGGCGACCGAGTTGC
TCTTGCCCGGCGTCAATACGGGATAATACCGCGCCACATAGCAGAACTTTAAAAGTGCTCATCATTGGAA
AACGTTCTTCGGGGCGAAAACTCTCAAGGATCTTACCGCTGTTGAGATCCAGTTCGATGTAACCCACTCG
TGCACCCAACTGATCTTCAGCATCTTTTACTTTCACCAGCGTTTCTGGGTGAGCAAAAACAGGAAGGCAA
AATGCCGCAAAAAAGGGAATAAGGGCGACACGGAAATGTTGAATACTCATACTCTTCCTTTTTCAATATT
ATTGAAGCATTTATCAGGGTTATTGTCTCATGAGCGGATACATATTTG
